>Addgene plasmid #216042 | AA093 | addgene full sequence | sequence record 431518 | Addgene NGS Result
TCGCGCGTTTCGGTGATGACGGTGAAAACCTCTGACACATGCAGCTCCCGGAGACGGTCACAGCTTGTCT
GTAAGCGGATGCCGGGAGCAGACAAGCCCGTCAGGGCGCGTCAGCGGGTGTTGGCGGGTGTCGGGGCTGG
CTTAACTATGCGGCATCAGAGCAGATTGTACTGAGAGTGCACCATATGCGGTGTGAAATACCGCACAGAT
GCGTAAGGAGAAAATACCGCATCAGGCGCCATTCGCCATTCAGGCTGCGCAACTGTTGGGAAGGGCGATC
GGTGCGGGCCTCTTCGCTATTACGCCAGCTGGCGAAAGGGGGATGTGCTGCAAGGCGATTAAGTTGGGTA
ACGCCAGGGTTTTCCCAGTCACGACGTTGTAAAACGACGGCCAGAGAATTCGAGCTCGGTACCTCGCGAA
TACATCTAGATGAAGACGGGTCCGGGAGCGGCGGGAGCGGAGGGAGCAAAAGGCCGGCGGCCACGAAAAA
GGCCGGCCAGGCAAAAAAGAAAAAGAGCGGAGGCTCCATGAACAATTCCCAGGGAAGAGTGACCTTCGAG
GATGTCACTGTGAACTTCACCCAGGGGGAGTGGCAGCGGCTGAATCCCGAACAGAGAAACTTGTACAGGG
ATGTGATGCTGGAGAATTACAGCAACCTTGTCTCTGTGGGACAAGGGGAAACCACCAAACCCGATGTGAT
CTTGAGGTTGGAACAAGGAAAGGAGCCATGGTTGGAGGAAGAGGAAGTGCTGGGAAGTGGCCGTGCAGAA
AAAAATGGGGACATTGGAGGGCAGATTTGGAAGCCAAAGGATGTGAAAGAGAGTCTCGGAAGCACGTCTT
CATCGGATCCCGGGCCCGTCGACTGCAGAGGCCTGCATGCAAGCTTGGTGTAATCATGGTCATAGCTGTT
TCCTGTGTGAAATTGTTATCCGCTCACAATTCCACACAACATACGAGCCGGAAGCATAAAGTGTAAAGCC
TGGGGTGCCTAATGAGTGAGCTAACTCACATTAATTGCGTTGCGCTCACTGCCCGCTTTCCAGTCGGGAA
ACCTGTCGTGCCAGCTGCATTAATGAATCGGCCAACGCGCGGGGAGAGGCGGTTTGCGTATTGGGCGCTC
TTCCGCTTCCTCGCTCACTGACTCGCTGCGCTCGGTCGTTCGGCTGCGGCGAGCGGTATCAGCTCACTCA
AAGGCGGTAATACGGTTATCCACAGAATCAGGGGATAACGCAGGAAAGAACATGTGAGCAAAAGGCCAGC
AAAAGGCCAGGAACCGTAAAAAGGCCGCGTTGCTGGCGTTTTTCCATAGGCTCCGCCCCCCTGACGAGCA
TCACAAAAATCGACGCTCAAGTCAGAGGTGGCGAAACCCGACAGGACTATAAAGATACCAGGCGTTTCCC
CCTGGAAGCTCCCTCGTGCGCTCTCCTGTTCCGACCCTGCCGCTTACCGGATACCTGTCCGCCTTTCTCC
CTTCGGGAAGCGTGGCGCTTTCTCATAGCTCACGCTGTAGGTATCTCAGTTCGGTGTAGGTCGTTCGCTC
CAAGCTGGGCTGTGTGCACGAACCCCCCGTTCAGCCCGACCGCTGCGCCTTATCCGGTAACTATCGTCTT
GAGTCCAACCCGGTAAGACACGACTTATCGCCACTGGCAGCAGCCACTGGTAACAGGATTAGCAGAGCGA
GGTATGTAGGCGGTGCTACAGAGTTCTTGAAGTGGTGGCCTAACTACGGCTACACTAGAAGAACAGTATT
TGGTATCTGCGCTCTGCTGAAGCCAGTTACCTTCGGAAAAAGAGTTGGTAGCTCTTGATCCGGCAAACAA
ACCACCGCTGGTAGCGGTGGTTTTTTTGTTTGCAAGCAGCAGATTACGCGCAGAAAAAAAGGATCTCAAG
AAGATCCTTTGATCTTTTCTACGGGGTCTGACGCTCAGTGGAACGAAAACTCACGTTAAGGGATTTTGGT
CATGAGATTATCAAAAAGGATCTTCACCTAGATCCTTTTAAATTAAAAATGAAGTTTTAAATCAAGCCCA
ATCTGAATAATGTTACAACCAATTAACCAATTCTGATTAGAAAAACTCATCGAGCATCAAATGAAACTGC
AATTTATTCATATCAGGATTATCAATACCATATTTTTGAAAAAGCCGTTTCTGTAATGAAGGAGAAAACT
CACCGAGGCAGTTCCATAGGATGGCAAGATCCTGGTATCGGTCTGCGATTCCGACTCGTCCAACATCAAT
ACAACCTATTAATTTCCCCTCGTCAAAAATAAGGTTATCAAGTGAGAAATCACCATGAGTGACGACTGAA
TCCGGTGAGAATGGCAAAAGTTTATGCATTTCTTTCCAGACTTGTTCAACAGGCCAGCCATTACGCTCGT
CATCAAAATCACTCGCATCAACCAAACCGTTATTCATTCGTGATTGCGCCTGAGCGAGACGAAATACGCG
ATCGCTGTTAAAAGGACAATTACAAACAGGAATCGAATGCAACCGGCGCAGGAACACTGCCAGCGCATCA
ACAATATTTTCACCTGAATCAGGATATTCTTCTAATACCTGGAATGCTGTTTTTCCGGGGATCGCAGTGG
TGAGTAACCATGCATCATCAGGAGTACGGATAAAATGCTTGATGGTCGGAAGAGGCATAAATTCCGTCAG
CCAGTTTAGTCTGACCATCTCATCTGTAACATCATTGGCAACGCTACCTTTGCCATGTTTCAGAAACAAC
TCTGGCGCATCGGGCTTCCCATACAAGCGATAGATTGTCGCACCTGATTGCCCGACATTATCGCGAGCCC
ATTTATACCCATATAAATCAGCATCCATGTTGGAATTTAATCGCGGCCTCGACGTTTCCCGTTGAATATG
GCTCATAACACCCCTTGTATTACTGTTTATGTAAGCAGACAGTTTTATTGTTCATGATGATATATTTTTA
TCTTGTGCAATGTAACATCAGAGATTTTGAGACACGGGCCAGAGCTGCA
Features (pLannotate 1.2.2; 11 found; start..end, strand, type, name):
    137..236     +  misc_feature   bom (fragment): basis of mobility region from pBR322
    242..399     -  CDS            lacZα (fragment): LacZα fragment of β-galactosidase; lacZ fragment
    468..515     +  CDS            nucleoplasmin NLS: bipartite nuclear localization signal from nucleoplasmin
    528..827     +  CDS            ZIM3 (fragment): ZIM3_HUMAN - Also known as ZNF657. Experimental evidence at protein level: Swiss-Prot protein existence level 1. May be involved in transcriptional regulation. From Homo sapiens (Human).
    923..939     -  protein_bind   lac operator: The lac repressor binds to the lac operator to inhibit transcription in E. coli. This inhibition can be relieved by adding lactose or isopropyl-β-D-thiogalactopyranoside (IPTG). lac repressor encoded by lacI
    947..977     -  promoter       lac promoter: promoter for the E. coli lac operon
    992..1013    -  protein_bind   CAP binding site: CAP binding activates transcription in the presence of cAMP. E. coli catabolite activator protein
   1026..1118    -  CDS            lacI (fragment): lac repressor; lacI; The lac repressor binds to the lac operator to inhibit transcription in E. coli. This inhibition can be relieved by adding lactose or isopropyl-β-D-thiogalactopyranoside (IPTG).
   1301..1889    -  rep_origin     ori: high-copy-number ColE1/pMB1/pBR322/pUC origin of replication
   2067..2876    -  CDS            KanR: aminoglycoside phosphotransferase; aph(3')-Ia; confers resistance to kanamycin in bacteria or G418 (Geneticin®) in eukaryotes
   2983..35      +  CDS            rop (fragment) (across the origin): Rop protein, which maintains plasmids at low copy number; rop
