[The description below was written by a language model from this plasmid's Addgene catalogue record and pLannotate feature annotations shown in this document.]
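Description:
AA093 is a small (about 3 kb) fragment-donor plasmid from the Fragmid modular vector assembly toolkit, built on the pUC57-Kan cloning backbone. It is not an expression vector in its own right. It stores a single sequence-verified module that is meant to be combined with other Fragmid fragments to build complete CRISPR vectors. The plasmid is propagated in E. coli from a high-copy ColE1/pUC-type origin and selected with kanamycin through an aph(3')-Ia aminoglycoside phosphotransferase gene. The remaining annotated elements are backbone remnants with no role in the payload: a lac promoter, operator and CAP site, a partial lacZα interrupted by the insert, and short fragments of lacI, rop and the pBR322 bom region.

The payload is a "C-terminus" module consisting of a bipartite nucleoplasmin nuclear localization signal (NpNLS_v1.1) followed immediately by a roughly 300 bp fragment of human ZIM3 (KRAB_v3.1), corresponding to the KRAB domain named in the record. KRAB domains recruit co-repressor complexes to silence nearby promoters, and the ZIM3 version is widely used as a strong repressor in CRISPR interference. As a C-terminal fragment, the module is intended to be fused downstream of a Cas protein or similar DNA-targeting effector supplied by another fragment, yielding a nuclear-targeted transcriptional repressor. No eukaryotic promoter, polyadenylation signal or start context is annotated around the insert, consistent with those functions coming from other modules in the assembly. The record does not state the assembly sites or cloning method, and the species field is listed only as "Other" although the annotated domain is of human origin.
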