Addgene plasmid #216042: AA093
Purpose: Fragmid fragment: (C' terminus) ZIM3 KRAB
Depositing lab: John Doench. Depositing organization: Broad Institute. Publication: Modular vector assembly enables rapid assessment of emerging CRISPR technologies. McGee AV, Liu YV, Griffith AL, Szegletes ZM, Wen B, Kraus C, Miller NW, Steger RJ, Escude Velasco B, Bosch JA, Zirin JD, Viswanatha R, Sontheimer EJ, Goodale A, Greene MA, Green TM, Doench JG. Cell Genom. 2024 Mar 13;4(3):100519. doi: 10.1016/j.xgen.2024.100519. PubMed 38484704.
Backbone
  Vector backbone: pUC57-Kan
  Vector type: Fragment
Growth in bacteria
  Bacterial resistance: Kanamycin, 50 μg/mL
  Growth temperature: 37°C
  Growth strain: DH5alpha
  Copy number: Unknown
Gene/Insert
  Gene/Insert name: NpNLS_v1.1; KRAB_v3.1
  Species: Other
  Cloning method: Unknown
Resource information
  A portion of this plasmid was derived from a plasmid made by: Genscript ID: U7706GD260-12
Terms and licenses: Academic/Nonprofit Terms; Industry Terms: Not Available to Industry
Depositor comments: Please visit https://www.biorxiv.org/content/10.1101/2023.10.25.564061v1 for bioRxiv preprint.
How to cite: AA093 was a gift from John Doench (Addgene plasmid # 216042 ; http://n2t.net/addgene:216042 ; RRID:Addgene_216042)
